Addgene plasmid #26434: pLenti CMVtight Blast DEST (w762-1)
Purpose: (Empty Backbone)
Depositing lab: Eric Campeau. Depositing organization: University of Massachusetts, Worcester.
Backbone
  Vector backbone: p156RRL-sinPPT-CMV-GFP-PRE/Nhe I
  Backbone size (bp): 9116
  Vector type: Mammalian Expression, Lentiviral ; Tet-On Advanced Destination vector
  Selectable markers: Blasticidin
Growth in bacteria
  Bacterial resistance: Chloramphenicol and Ampicillin, 25 & 100 μg/mL
  Growth temperature: 37°C
  Growth strain: ccdB Survival
  Growth instructions: DB3.1 or ccDB survival, 37oC
  Copy number: High Copy
Gene/Insert
  Gene/Insert name: no insert
  Cloning method: Restriction Enzyme
  Sequencing primers: 5′ CMVtightFORW; 3′ WPRErev
Resource information
  A portion of this plasmid was derived from a plasmid made by: The CMVtight element was a gift from Dr. Dominic Esposito.
Terms and licenses: Academic/Nonprofit Terms; Industry Terms: Not Available to Industry
Depositor comments: Need to be transduced into a Tet-On Advanced cell line for expression of the GOI. There are a few mismatches between Addgene's sequence and Dr Campeau's sequence. The sequence differences do not affect plasmid function.
How to cite: pLenti CMVtight Blast DEST (w762-1) was a gift from Eric Campeau (Addgene plasmid # 26434 ; http://n2t.net/addgene:26434 ; RRID:Addgene_26434)
