[The description below was written by a language model from this plasmid's Addgene catalogue record and pLannotate feature annotations shown in this document.]
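Description:
pLenti CMVtight Blast DEST (w762-1) is an empty lentiviral Gateway destination vector for doxycycline-inducible expression in mammalian cells, built on the p156RRL-sinPPT-CMV-GFP-PRE backbone and about 9.1 kb in size. It is propagated in E. coli from a high-copy ColE1/pUC-type origin with ampicillin resistance. Because the Gateway cassette carries both a chloramphenicol resistance gene and the ccdB toxin gene, the unrecombined plasmid is kept under dual ampicillin and chloramphenicol selection in a ccdB-tolerant strain. An f1 origin and an SV40 origin are also annotated in the backbone.

The viral portion has a third-generation layout. An RSV promoter is fused to a truncated HIV-1 5' LTR to drive genomic RNA production in packaging cells, followed by the Ψ packaging signal with a gag fragment, the RRE for Rev-dependent nuclear export, and the cPPT/CTS. The downstream LTR is likewise annotated as truncated, in keeping with the "sin" (self-inactivating) designation in the backbone name.

Within the transfer region, the tight TRE promoter (seven tet operators upstream of a minimal CMV promoter) precedes the attR1–CmR–ccdB–attR2 cassette. An LR recombination reaction with an entry clone replaces this cassette with a gene of interest, and loss of ccdB provides counter-selection in standard strains. A WPRE downstream enhances transcript expression. A separate SV40 promoter, together with the bacterial EM7 promoter, drives blasticidin S deaminase for selection of transduced cells.

The vector does not encode a transactivator. According to the depositor, it must be transduced into a cell line that already expresses Tet-On Advanced for the inserted gene to be induced. The depositor also notes a few sequence mismatches between the repository's and the lab's records that do not affect function.
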