Features (pLannotate 1.2.2; 35 found; start..end, strand, type, name):
    407..499     +  CDS            lacI (fragment): lac repressor; lacI; The lac repressor binds to the lac operator to inhibit transcription in E. coli. This inhibition can be relieved by adding lactose or isopropyl-β-D-thiogalactopyranoside (IPTG).
    512..533     +  protein_bind   CAP binding site: CAP binding activates transcription in the presence of cAMP. E. coli catabolite activator protein
    548..578     +  promoter       lac promoter: promoter for the E. coli lac operon
    586..602     +  protein_bind   lac operator: The lac repressor binds to the lac operator to inhibit transcription in E. coli. This inhibition can be relieved by adding lactose or isopropyl-β-D-thiogalactopyranoside (IPTG). lac repressor encoded by lacI
    647..665     +  promoter       T3 promoter: promoter for bacteriophage T3 RNA polymerase
    693..919     +  promoter       RSV promoter: Rous sarcoma virus enhancer/promoter
    920..1100    +  LTR            5' LTR (truncated): truncated 5' long terminal repeat (LTR) from HIV-1
   1147..1272    +  misc_feature   HIV-1 Ψ: packaging signal of human immunodeficiency virus type 1
   1256..1619    +  CDS            HIV-1 gag (fragment): gag protein from human immunodeficiency virus 1; gag
   1765..1998    +  misc_feature   RRE: The Rev response element (RRE) of HIV-1 allows for Rev-dependent mRNA export from the nucleus to the cytoplasm.
   2375..2475    +  CDS            Rev (fragment): human immunodeficiency virus 1 (HIV-1) Rev protein; rev; enhances nuclear export of unspliced and incompletely spliced viral mRNAs
   2494..2611    +  misc_feature   cPPT/CTS: central polypurine tract and central termination sequence of HIV-1
   2633..2947    +  promoter       tight TRE promoter: Tet-responsive promoter PTight, consisting of seven tet operator sequences followed by the minimal CMV promoter
   2952..2978    +  misc_feature   MCS (fragment): pUC18/19 multiple cloning site
   3025..3149    +  protein_bind   attR1: mutant version of attR; recombination site for the Gateway® LR reaction LR Clonase™
   3174..3204    +  promoter       lac UV5 promoter: E. coli lac promoter with an "up" mutation
   3228..3257    +  promoter       cat promoter (fragment): promoter of the E. coli cat gene encoding chloramphenicol acetyltransferase
   3258..3917    +  CDS            CmR: chloramphenicol acetyltransferase; cat; confers resistance to chloramphenicol
   4096..4254    +  CDS            ccdA (fragment): CCDA_ECO57 - Also known as H, letA. Experimental evidence at protein level: Swiss-Prot protein existence level 1. Antitoxin component of a type II toxin-antitoxin (TA) system which inhibits the post-segregational killing (PSK) of plasmid-free cells, also referred to as a plasmid addiction system. Binds to and blocks the activity of CcdB; will also remove bound CcdB protein from the CcdB-GyrA complex by forming a CcdA-CcdB complex, a process termed rejuvenation. Functions as a transcriptional corepressor for the ccdAB operon, repression also requires CcdB (By similarity). From Escherichia coli
   4259..4561    +  CDS            ccdB: CCDB_ECOLI - Also known as G, letB, letD. Experimental evidence at protein level: Swiss-Prot protein existence level 1. Toxic component of a type II toxin-antitoxin (TA) system, functioning in plasmid maintainence. Responsible for the post- segregational killing (PSK) of plasmid-free cells, also referred to as a plasmid addiction system. Half-life of over 2 hours. Cell killing by CcdB is accompanied by filamentation, defects in chromosome and plasmid segregation, defects in cell division, formation of anucleate cells, decreased DNA synthesis and plasmid loss. Interferes with the activity of DN
   4605..4729    -  protein_bind   attR2: mutant version of attR; recombination site for the Gateway® LR reaction LR Clonase™
   4760..5348    +  misc_feature   WPRE: woodchuck hepatitis virus posttranscriptional regulatory element
   5404..5733    +  promoter       SV40 promoter: SV40 enhancer and early promoter
   5781..5828    +  promoter       EM7 promoter: synthetic bacterial promoter&nbsp
   5847..6245    +  CDS            BSD: blasticidin S deaminase; Aspergillus terreus BSD; confers resistance to blasticidin
   6262..6399    +  CDS            nef (fragment): NEF_HV1LA - Experimental evidence at protein level: Swiss-Prot protein existence level 1. Extracellular Nef protein targets CD4(+) T-lymphocytes for apoptosis by interacting with CXCR4 surface receptors. From Human immunodeficiency virus type 1 group M subtype B (isolate Lai) (HIV-1).
   6385..6565    +  LTR            5' LTR (truncated): truncated 5' long terminal repeat (LTR) from HIV-1
   6637..6758    +  polyA_signal   SV40 poly(A) signal: SV40 polyadenylation signal
   6798..6933    +  rep_origin     SV40 ori: SV40 origin of replication
   6954..6972    -  promoter       T7 promoter: promoter for bacteriophage T7 RNA polymerase
   6980..7135    +  CDS            lacZα (fragment): LacZα fragment of β-galactosidase; lacZ fragment
   7140..7568    +  rep_origin     f1 ori (sequence partly withheld): f1 bacteriophage origin of replication; arrow indicates direction of (+) strand synthesis
   7621..7725    +  promoter       AmpR promoter: bla
   7726..8586    +  CDS            AmpR: β-lactamase; bla; confers resistance to ampicillin, carbenicillin, and related antibiotics
   8757..224     +  rep_origin     ori (across the origin): high-copy-number ColE1/pMB1/pBR322/pUC origin of replication
>Addgene plasmid #26434 | pLenti CMVtight Blast DEST (w762-1) | addgene full sequence | sequence record 157880 | Addgene NGS Result
CCGAACTGAGATACCTACAGCGTGAGCTATGAGAAAGCGCCACGCTTCCCGAAGGGAGAAAGGCGGACAG
GTATCCGGTAAGCGGCAGGGTCGGAACAGGAGAGCGCACGAGGGAGCTTCCAGGGGGAAACGCCTGGTAT
CTTTATAGTCCTGTCGGGTTTCGCCACCTCTGACTTGAGCGTCGATTTTTGTGATGCTCGTCAGGGGGGC
GGAGCCTATGGAAAAACGCCAGCAACGCGGCCTTTTTACGGTTCCTGGCCTTTTGCTGGCCTTTTGCTCA
CATGTTCTTTCCTGCGTTATCCCCTGATTCTGTGGATAACCGTATTACCGCCTTTGAGTGAGCTGATACC
GCTCGCCGCAGCCGAACGACCGAGCGCAGCGAGTCAGTGAGCGAGGAAGCGGAAGAGCGCCCAATACGCA
AACCGCCTCTCCCCGCGCGTTGGCCGATTCATTAATGCAGCTGGCACGACAGGTTTCCCGACTGGAAAGC
GGGCAGTGAGCGCAACGCAATTAATGTGAGTTAGCTCACTCATTAGGCACCCCAGGCTTTACACTTTATG
CTTCCGGCTCGTATGTTGTGTGGAATTGTGAGCGGATAACAATTTCACACAGGAAACAGCTATGACCATG
ATTACGCCAAGCGCGCAATTAACCCTCACTAAAGGGAACAAAAGCTGGAGCTGCAAGCTTAATGTAGTCT
TATGCAATACTCTTGTAGTCTTGCAACATGGTAACGATGAGTTAGCAACATGCCTTACAAGGAGAGAAAA
AGCACCGTGCATGCCGATTGGTGGAAGTAAGGTGGTACGATCGTGCCTTATTAGGAAGGCAACAGACGGG
TCTGACATGGATTGGACGAACCACTGAATTGCCGCATTGCAGAGATATTGTATTTAAGTGCCTAGCTCGA
TACATAAACGGGTCTCTCTGGTTAGACCAGATCTGAGCCTGGGAGCTCTCTGGCTAACTAGGGAACCCAC
TGCTTAAGCCTCAATAAAGCTTGCCTTGAGTGCTTCAAGTAGTGTGTGCCCGTCTGTTGTGTGACTCTGG
TAACTAGAGATCCCTCAGACCCTTTTAGTCAGTGTGGAAAATCTCTAGCAGTGGCGCCCGAACAGGGACT
TGAAAGCGAAAGGGAAACCAGAGGAGCTCTCTCGACGCAGGACTCGGCTTGCTGAAGCGCGCACGGCAAG
AGGCGAGGGGCGGCGACTGGTGAGTACGCCAAAAATTTTGACTAGCGGAGGCTAGAAGGAGAGAGATGGG
TGCGAGAGCGTCAGTATTAAGCGGGGGAGAATTAGATCGCGATGGGAAAAAATTCGGTTAAGGCCAGGGG
GAAAGAAAAAATATAAATTAAAACATATAGTATGGGCAAGCAGGGAGCTAGAACGATTCGCAGTTAATCC
TGGCCTGTTAGAAACATCAGAAGGCTGTAGACAAATACTGGGACAGCTACAACCATCCCTTCAGACAGGA
TCAGAAGAACTTAGATCATTATATAATACAGTAGCAACCCTCTATTGTGTGCATCAAAGGATAGAGATAA
AAGACACCAAGGAAGCTTTAGACAAGATAGAGGAAGAGCAAAACAAAAGTAAGACCACCGCACAGCAAGC
GGCCGCTGATCTTCAGACCTGGAGGAGGAGATATGAGGGACAATTGGAGAAGTGAATTATATAAATATAA
AGTAGTAAAAATTGAACCATTAGGAGTAGCACCCACCAAGGCAAAGAGAAGAGTGGTGCAGAGAGAAAAA
AGAGCAGTGGGAATAGGAGCTTTGTTCCTTGGGTTCTTGGGAGCAGCAGGAAGCACTATGGGCGCAGCGT
CAATGACGCTGACGGTACAGGCCAGACAATTATTGTCTGGTATAGTGCAGCAGCAGAACAATTTGCTGAG
GGCTATTGAGGCGCAACAGCATCTGTTGCAACTCACAGTCTGGGGCATCAAGCAGCTCCAGGCAAGAATC
CTGGCTGTGGAAAGATACCTAAAGGATCAACAGCTCCTGGGGATTTGGGGTTGCTCTGGAAAACTCATTT
GCACCACTGCTGTGCCTTGGAATGCTAGTTGGAGTAATAAATCTCTGGAACAGATTTGGAATCACACGAC
CTGGATGGAGTGGGACAGAGAAATTAACAATTACACAAGCTTAATACACTCCTTAATTGAAGAATCGCAA
AACCAGCAAGAAAAGAATGAACAAGAATTATTGGAATTAGATAAATGGGCAAGTTTGTGGAATTGGTTTA
ACATAACAAATTGGCTGTGGTATATAAAATTATTCATAATGATAGTAGGAGGCTTGGTAGGTTTAAGAAT
AGTTTTTGCTGTACTTTCTATAGTGAATAGAGTTAGGCAGGGATATTCACCATTATCGTTTCAGACCCAC
CTCCCAACCCCGAGGGGACCCGACAGGCCCGAAGGAATAGAAGAAGAAGGTGGAGAGAGAGACAGAGACA
GATCCATTCGATTAGTGAACGGATCTCGACGGTATCGGTTAACTTTTAAAAGAAAAGGGGGGATTGGGGG
GTACAGTGCAGGGGAAAGAATAGTAGACATAATAGCAACAGACATACAAACTAAAGAATTACAAAAACAA
ATTACAAAAATTCAAAATTTTATCGATCACGAGACTAGCCTCGAGTTTACTCCCTATCAGTGATAGAGAA
CGTATGTCGAGTTTACTCCCTATCAGTGATAGAGAACGATGTCGAGTTTACTCCCTATCAGTGATAGAGA
ACGTATGTCGAGTTTACTCCCTATCAGTGATAGAGAACGTATGTCGAGTTTACTCCCTATCAGTGATAGA
GAACGTATGTCGAGTTTATCCCTATCAGTGATAGAGAACGTATGTCGAGTTTACTCCCTATCAGTGATAG
AGAACGTATGTCGAGGTAGGCGTGTACGGTGGGAGGCCTATATAAGCAGAGCTCGTTTAGTGAACCGTCA
GATCGCCTGGAGAATTCGAGCTCGGTACCCGGGGATCCACCGGTTCGTCGACTAGTCCAGTGTGGTGGAA
TTCTGCAGATATCAACAAGTTTGTACAAAAAAGCTGAACGAGAAACGTAAAATGATATAAATATCAATAT
ATTAAATTAGATTTTGCATAAAAAACAGACTACATAATACTGTAAAACACAACATATCCAGTCACTATGG
CGGCCGCATTAGGCACCCCAGGCTTTACACTTTATGCTTCCGGCTCGTATAATGTGTGGATTTTGAGTTA
GGATCCGTCGAGATTTTCAGGAGCTAAGGAAGCTAAAATGGAGAAAAAAATCACTGGATATACCACCGTT
GATATATCCCAATGGCATCGTAAAGAACATTTTGAGGCATTTCAGTCAGTTGCTCAATGTACCTATAACC
AGACCGTTCAGCTGGATATTACGGCCTTTTTAAAGACCGTAAAGAAAAATAAGCACAAGTTTTATCCGGC
CTTTATTCACATTCTTGCCCGCCTGATGAATGCTCATCCGGAATTCCGTATGGCAATGAAAGACGGTGAG
CTGGTGATATGGGATAGTGTTCACCCTTGTTACACCGTTTTCCATGAGCAAACTGAAACGTTTTCATCGC
TCTGGAGTGAATACCACGACGATTTCCGGCAGTTTCTACACATATATTCGCAAGATGTGGCGTGTTACGG
TGAAAACCTGGCCTATTTCCCTAAAGGGTTTATTGAGAATATGTTTTTCGTCTCAGCCAATCCCTGGGTG
AGTTTCACCAGTTTTGATTTAAACGTGGCCAATATGGACAACTTCTTCGCCCCCGTTTTCACCATGGGCA
AATATTATACGCAAGGCGACAAGGTGCTGATGCCGCTGGCGATTCAGGTTCATCATGCCGTTTGTGATGG
CTTCCATGTCGGCAGAATGCTTAATGAATTACAACAGTACTGCGATGAGTGGCAGGGCGGGGCGTAAAGA
TCTGGATCCGGCTTACTAAAAGCCAGATAACAGTATGCGTATTTGCGCGCTGATTTTTGCGGTATAAGAA
TATATACTGATATGTATACCCGAAGTATGTCAAAAAGAGGTATGCTATGAAGCAGCGTATTACAGTGACA
GTTGACAGCGACAGCTATCAGTTGCTCAAGGCATATATGATGTCAATATCTCCGGTCTGGTAAGCACAAC
CATGCAGAATGAAGCCCGTCGTCTGCGTGCCGAACGCTGGAAAGCGGAAAATCAGGAAGGGATGGCTGAG
GTCGCCCGGTTTATTGAAATGAACGGCTCTTTTGCTGACGAGAACAGGGGCTGGTGAAATGCAGTTTAAG
GTTTACACCTATAAAAGAGAGAGCCGTTATCGTCTGTTTGTGGATGTACAGAGTGATATTATTGACACGC
CCGGGCGACGGATGGTGATCCCCCTGGCCAGTGCACGTCTGCTGTCAGATAAAGTCTCCCGTGAACTTTA
CCCGGTGGTGCATATCGGGGATGAAAGCTGGCGCATGATGACCACCGATATGGCCAGTGTGCCGGTCTCC
GTTATCGGGGAAGAAGTGGCTGATCTCAGCCACCGCGAAAATGACATCAAAAACGCCATTAACCTGATGT
TCTGGGGAATATAAATGTCAGGCTCCCTTATACACAGCCAGTCTGCAGGTCGACCATAGTGACTGGATAT
GTTGTGTTTTACAGTATTATGTAGTCTGTTTTTTATGCAAAATCTAATTTAATATATTGATATTTATATC
ATTTTACGTTTCTCGTTCAGCTTTCTTGTACAAAGTGGTTGATATCCAGCACAGTGGCGGCCGCTCGACA
ATCAACCTCTGGATTACAAAATTTGTGAAAGATTGACTGGTATTCTTAACTATGTTGCTCCTTTTACGCT
ATGTGGATACGCTGCTTTAATGCCTTTGTATCATGCTATTGCTTCCCGTATGGCTTTCATTTTCTCCTCC
TTGTATAAATCCTGGTTGCTGTCTCTTTATGAGGAGTTGTGGCCCGTTGTCAGGCAACGTGGCGTGGTGT
GCACTGTGTTTGCTGACGCAACCCCCACTGGTTGGGGCATTGCCACCACCTGTCAGCTCCTTTCCGGGAC
TTTCGCTTTCCCCCTCCCTATTGCCACGGCGGAACTCATCGCCGCCTGCCTTGCCCGCTGCTGGACAGGG
GCTCGGCTGTTGGGCACTGACAATTCCGTGGTGTTGTCGGGGAAGCTGACGTCCTTTCCATGGCTGCTCG
CCTGTGTTGCCACCTGGATTCTGCGCGGGACGTCCTTCTGCTACGTCCCTTCGGCCCTCAATCCAGCGGA
CCTTCCTTCCCGCGGCCTGCTGCCGGCTCTGCGGCCTCTTCCGCGTCTTCGCCTTCGCCCTCAGACGAGT
CGGATCTCCCTTTGGGCCGCCTCCCCGCCTGGAATTCTGCAGATATCCGGTTAGTAATGAGTTTGGAATT
AATTCTGTGGAATGTGTGTCAGTTAGGGTGTGGAAAGTCCCCAGGCTCCCCAGCAGGCAGAAGTATGCAA
AGCATGCATCTCAATTAGTCAGCAACCAGGTGTGGAAAGTCCCCAGGCTCCCCAGCAGGCAGAAGTATGC
AAAGCATGCATCTCAATTAGTCAGCAACCATAGTCCCGCCCCTAACTCCGCCCATCCCGCCCCTAACTCC
GCCCAGTTCCGCCCATTCTCCGCCCCATGGCTGACTAATTTTTTTTATTTATGCAGAGGCCGAGGCCGCC
TCTGCCTCTGAGCTATTCCAGAAGTAGTGAGGAGGCTTTTTTGGAGGCCTAGGCTTTTGCAAAAAGCTCC
CGGGAGCTTGTATATCCATTTTCGGATCTGATCAGCACGTGTTGACAATTAATCATCGGCATAGTATATC
GGCATAGTATAATACGACAAGGTGAGGAACTAAACCATGGCCAAGCCTTTGTCTCAAGAAGAATCCACCC
TCATTGAAAGAGCAACGGCTACAATCAACAGCATCCCCATCTCTGAAGACTACAGCGTCGCCAGCGCAGC
TCTCTCTAGCGACGGCCGCATCTTCACTGGTGTCAATGTATATCATTTTACTGGGGGACCTTGTGCAGAA
CTCGTGGTGCTGGGCACTGCTGCTGCTGCGGCAGCTGGCAACCTGACTTGTATCGTCGCGATCGGAAATG
AGAACAGGGGCATCTTGAGCCCCTGCGGACGGTGCCGACAGGTGCTTCTCGATCTGCATCCTGGGATCAA
AGCCATAGTGAAGGACAGTGATGGACAGCCGACGGCAGTTGGGATTCGTGAATTGCTGCCCTCTGGTTAT
GTGTGGGAGGGCTAAGCACAATTCGAGCTCGGTACCTTTAAGACCAATGACTTACAAGGCAGCTGTAGAT
CTTAGCCACTTTTTAAAAGAAAAGGGGGGACTGGAAGGGCTAGCTCACTCCCAACGAAGACAAGATCTGC
TTTTTGCTTGTACTGGGTCTCTCTGGTTAGACCAGATCTGAGCCTGGGAGCTCTCTGGCTAACTAGGGAA
CCCACTGCTTAAGCCTCAATAAAGCTTGCCTTGAGTGCTTCAAGTAGTGTGTGCCCGTCTGTTGTGTGAC
TCTGGTAACTAGAGATCCCTCAGACCCTTTTAGTCAGTGTGGAAAATCTCTAGCAGTAGTAGTTCATGTC
ATCTTATTATTCAGTATTTATAACTTGCAAAGAAATGAATATCAGAGAGTGAGAGGAACTTGTTTATTGC
AGCTTATAATGGTTACAAATAAAGCAATAGCATCACAAATTTCACAAATAAAGCATTTTTTTCACTGCAT
TCTAGTTGTGGTTTGTCCAAACTCATCAATGTATCTTATCATGTCTGGCTCTAGCTATCCCGCCCCTAAC
TCCGCCCATCCCGCCCCTAACTCCGCCCAGTTCCGCCCATTCTCCGCCCCATGGCTGACTAATTTTTTTT
ATTTATGCAGAGGCCGAGGCCGCCTCGGCCTCTGAGCTATTCCAGAAGTAGTGAGGAGGCTTTTTTGGAG
GCCTAGGGACGTACCCAATTCGCCCTATAGTGAGTCGTATTACGCGCGCTCACTGGCCGTCGTTTTACAA
CGTCGTGACTGGGAAAACCCTGGCGTTACCCAACTTAATCGCCTTGCAGCACATCCCCCTTTCGCCAGCT
GGCGTAATAGCGAAGAGGCCCGCACCGATCGCCCTTCCCAACAGTTGCGCAGCCTGAATGGCGAATGGG
[124 nt withheld, positions 7140-7263]
C
[91 nt withheld, positions 7265-7355]
A
[49 nt withheld, positions 7357-7405]
CCTTTGACGTTGGAGTCCACGTTCTTT
[37 nt withheld, positions 7433-7469]
ACCCTATCTCGGTCTATTCTTTTGATTTATAAGGGATTTTGCCGATTTCGGCCTATTGGTTAAAAAATGA
GCTGATTTAACAAAAATTTAACGCGAATTTTAACAAAATATTAACGCTTACAATTTAGGTGGCACTTTTC
GGGGAAATGTGCGCGGAACCCCTATTTGTTTATTTTTCTAAATACATTCAAATATGTATCCGCTCATGAG
ACAATAACCCTGATAAATGCTTCAATAATATTGAAAAAGGAAGAGTATGAGTATTCAACATTTCCGTGTC
GCCCTTATTCCCTTTTTTGCGGCATTTTGCCTTCCTGTTTTTGCTCACCCAGAAACGCTGGTGAAAGTAA
AAGATGCTGAAGATCAGTTGGGTGCACGAGTGGGTTACATCGAACTGGATCTCAACAGCGGTAAGATCCT
TGAGAGTTTTCGCCCCGAAGAACGTTTTCCAATGATGAGCACTTTTAAAGTTCTGCTATGTGGCGCGGTA
TTATCCCGTATTGACGCCGGGCAAGAGCAACTCGGTCGCCGCATACACTATTCTCAGAATGACTTGGTTG
AGTACTCACCAGTCACAGAAAAGCATCTTACGGATGGCATGACAGTAAGAGAATTATGCAGTGCTGCCAT
AACCATGAGTGATAACACTGCGGCCAACTTACTTCTGACAACGATCGGAGGACCGAAGGAGCTAACCGCT
TTTTTGCACAACATGGGGGATCATGTAACTCGCCTTGATCGTTGGGAACCGGAGCTGAATGAAGCCATAC
CAAACGACGAGCGTGACACCACGATGCCTGTAGCAATGGCAACAACGTTGCGCAAACTATTAACTGGCGA
ACTACTTACTCTAGCTTCCCGGCAACAATTAATAGACTGGATGGAGGCGGATAAAGTTGCAGGACCACTT
CTGCGCTCGGCCCTTCCGGCTGGCTGGTTTATTGCTGATAAATCTGGAGCCGGTGAGCGTGGGTCTCGCG
GTATCATTGCAGCACTGGGGCCAGATGGTAAGCCCTCCCGTATCGTAGTTATCTACACGACGGGGAGTCA
GGCAACTATGGATGAACGAAATAGACAGATCGCTGAGATAGGTGCCTCACTGATTAAGCATTGGTAACTG
TCAGACCAAGTTTACTCATATATACTTTAGATTGATTTAAAACTTCATTTTTAATTTAAAAGGATCTAGG
TGAAGATCCTTTTTGATAATCTCATGACCAAAATCCCTTAACGTGAGTTTTCGTTCCACTGAGCGTCAGA
CCCCGTAGAAAAGATCAAAGGATCTTCTTGAGATCCTTTTTTTCTGCGCGTAATCTGCTGCTTGCAAACA
AAAAAACCACCGCTACCAGCGGTGGTTTGTTTGCCGGATCAAGAGCTACCAACTCTTTTTCCGAAGGTAA
CTGGCTTCAGCAGAGCGCAGATACCAAATACTGTTCTTCTAGTGTAGCCGTAGTTAGGCCACCACTTCAA
GAACTCTGTAGCACCGCCTACATACCTCGCTCTGCTAATCCTGTTACCAGTGGCTGCTGCCAGTGGCGAT
AAGTCGTGTCTTACCGGGTTGGACTCAAGACGATAGTTACCGGATAAGGCGCAGCGGTCGGGCTGAACGG
GGGGTTCGTGCACACAGCCCAGCTTGGAGCGAACGACCTACA
