>Addgene plasmid #26434 | pLenti CMVtight Blast DEST (w762-1) | addgene partial sequence | sequence record 59612 | LNCX 5'-AGCTCGTTTAGTGAACCGTCAGATC-3'
TCGACTAGTCCAGTGTGGTGGAATTCTGCAGATATCAACAAGTTTGTACAAAAAAGCTGAACGAGAAACG
TAAAATGATATAAATATCAATATATTAAATTAGATTTTGCATAAAAAACAGACTACATAATACTGTAAAA
CACAACATATCCAGTCACTATGGCGGCCGCATTAGGCACCCCAGGCTTTACACTTTATGCTTCCGGCTCG
TATAATGTGTGGATTTTGAGTTAGGATCCGTCGAGATTTTCAGGAGCTAAGGAAGCTAAAATGGAGAAAA
AAATCACTGGATATACCACCGTTGATATATCCCAATGGCATCGTAAAGAACATTTTGAGGCATTTCAGTC
AGTTGCTCAATGTACCTATAACCAGACCGTTCAGCTGGATATTACGGCCTTTTTAAAGACCGTAAAGAAA
AATAAGCACAAGTTTTATCCGGCCTTTATTCACATTCTTGCCCGCCTGATGAATGCTCATCCGGAATTCC
GTATGGCAATGAAAGACGGTGAGCTGGTGATATGGGATAGTGTTCACCCTTGTTACACCGTTTTCCATGA
GCAAACTGAAACGTTTTCATCGCTCTGGAGTGAATACCACGACGATTTCCGGCAGTTTCTACACATATAT
TCGCAAGATGTGGCGTGTTACGGTGAAAACCTGGCCTATTTCCCTAAAGGGTTTATTGAGAATATGTTTT
TCGTCTCAGCCAATCCCTGGGTGAGTTTCACCAGTTTTGATTTAAACGTGGCCAATATGGACAACTTCTT
CGCCCCC
